>Addgene plasmid #161806 | pAC8_PH-10His-Nter-GWs-Lox (VE5588) | addgene full sequence | sequence record 324125 | Addgene NGS Result
TATTTTAATAATTCATTAAATTTATAATCTTTAGGGTGGTATGTTAGAGCGAAAATCAAATGATTTTCAG
CGTCTTTATATCTGAATTTAAATATTAAATCCTCAATAGATTTGTAAAATAGGTTTCGATTAGTTTCAAA
CAAGGGTTGTTTTTCCGAACCGATGGCTGGACTATCTAATGGATTTTCGCTCAACGCCACAAAACTTGCC
AAATCTTGTAGCAGCAATCTAGCTTTGTCGATATTCGTTTGTGTTTTGTTTTGTAATAAAGGTTCGACGT
CGTTCAAAATATTATGCGCTTTTGTATTTCTTTCATCACTGTCGTTAGTGTACAATTGACTCGACGTAAA
CACGTTAAATAAAGCTTGGACATATTTAACATCGGGCGTGTTAGCTTTATTAGGCCGATTATCGTCGTCG
TCCCAACCCTCGTCGTTAGAAGTTGCTTCCGAAGACGATTTTGCCATAGCCACACGACGCCTATTAATTG
TGTCGGCTAACACGTCCGCGATCAAATTTGTAGTTGAGCTTTTTGGAATTATTTCTGATTGCGGGCGTTT
TTGGGCGGGTTTCAATCTAACTGTGCCCGATTTTAATTCAGACAACACGTTAGAAAGCGATGGTGCAGGC
GGTGGTAACATTTCAGACGGCAAATCTACTAATGGCGGCGGTGGTGGAGCTGATGATAAATCTACCATCG
GTGGAGGCGCAGGCGGGGCTGGCGGCGGAGGCGGAGGCGGAGGTGGTGGCGGTGATGCAGACGGCGGTTT
AGGCTCAAATGTCTCTTTAGGCAACACAGTCGGCACCTCAACTATTGTACTGGTTTCGGGCGCCGTTTTT
GGTTTGACCGGTCTGAGACGAGTGCGATTTTTTTCGTTTCTAATAGCTTCCAACAATTGTTGTCTGTCGT
CTAAAGGTGCAGCGGGTTGAGGTTCCGTCGGCATTGGTGGAGCGGGCGGCAATTCAGACATCGATGGTGG
TGGTGGTGGTGGAGGCGCTGGAATGTTAGGCACGGGAGAAGGTGGTGGCGGCGGTGCCGCCGGTATAATT
TGTTCTGGTTTAGTTTGTTCGCGCACGATTGTGGGCACCGGCGCAGGCGCCGCTGGCTGCACAACGGAAG
GTCGTCTGCTTCGAGGCAGCGCTTGGGGTGGTGGCAATTCAATATTATAATTGGAATACAAATCGTAAAA
ATCTGCTATAAGCATTGTAATTTCGCTATCGTTTACCGTGCCGATATTTAACAACCGCTCAATGTAAGCA
ATTGTATTGTAAAGAGATTGTCTCAAGCTCGGATCGATCCCGCACGCCGATAACAAGCCTTTTCATTTTT
ACTACAGCATTGTAGTGGCGAGACACTTCGCTGTCGTCGCCTGATGCGGTATTTTCTCCTTACGCATCTG
TGCGGTATTTCACACCGCATA
[142 nt withheld, positions 1422-1563]
C
[141 nt withheld, positions 1565-1705]
CCTTTGACGTTGGAGTCCACGTTCTTT
[37 nt withheld, positions 1733-1769]
ACCCTATCTCGGGCTATTCTTTTGATTTATAAGGGATTTTGCCGATTTCGGCCTATTGGTTAAAAAATGA
GCTGATTTAACAAAAATTTAACGCGAATTTTAACAAAATATTAACGTTTACAATTTTATGGTGCACTCTC
AGTACAATCTGCTCTGATGCCGCATAGTTAAGCCAGCCCCGACACCCGCCAACACCCGCTGACGCGCCCT
GACGGGCTTGTCTGCTCCCGGCATCCGCTTACAGACAAGCTGTGACCGTCTCCGGGAGCTGCATGTGTCA
GAGGTTTTCACCGTCATCACCGAAACGCGCGAGACGAAAGGGCCTCGTGATACGCCTATTTTTATAGGTT
AATGTCATGATAATAATGGTTTCTTAGACGTCAGGTGGCACTTTTCGGGGAAATGTGCGCGGAACCCCTA
TTTGTTTATTTTTCTAAATACATTCAAATATGTATCCGCTCATGAGACAATAACCCTGATAAATGCTTCA
ATAATATTGAAAAAGGAAGAGTATGAGTATTCAACATTTCCGTGTCGCCCTTATTCCCTTTTTTGCGGCA
TTTTGCCTTCCTGTTTTTGCTCACCCAGAAACGCTGGTGAAAGTAAAAGATGCTGAAGATCAGTTGGGTG
CACGAGTGGGTTACATCGAACTGGATCTCAACAGCGGTAAGATCCTTGAGAGTTTTCGCCCCGAAGAACG
TTTTCCAATGATGAGCACTTTTAAAGTTCTGCTATGTGGCGCGGTATTATCCCGTATTGACGCCGGGCAA
GAGCAACTCGGTCGCCGCATACACTATTCTCAGAATGACTTGGTTGAGTACTCACCAGTCACAGAAAAGC
ATCTTACGGATGGCATGACAGTAAGAGAATTATGCAGTGCTGCCATAACCATGAGTGATAACACTGCGGC
CAACTTACTTCTGACAACGATCGGAGGACCGAAGGAGCTAACCGCTTTTTTGCACAACATGGGGGATCAT
GTAACTCGCCTTGATCGTTGGGAACCGGAGCTGAATGAAGCCATACCAAACGACGAGCGTGACACCACGA
TGCCTGTAGCAATGGCAACAACGTTGCGCAAACTATTAACTGGCGAACTACTTACTCTAGCTTCCCGGCA
ACAATTAATAGACTGGATGGAGGCGGATAAAGTTGCAGGACCACTTCTGCGCTCGGCCCTTCCGGCTGGC
TGGTTTATTGCTGATAAATCTGGAGCCGGTGAGCGTGGGTCTCGCGGTATCATTGCAGCACTGGGGCCAG
ATGGTAAGCCCTCCCGTATCGTAGTTATCTACACGACGGGGAGTCAGGCAACTATGGATGAACGAAATAG
ACAGATCGCTGAGATAGGTGCCTCACTGATTAAGCATTGGTAACTGTCAGACCAAGTTTACTCATATATA
CTTTAGATTGATTTAAAACTTCATTTTTAATTTAAAAGGATCTAGGTGAAGATCCTTTTTGATAATCTCA
TGACCAAAATCCCTTAACGTGAGTTTTCGTTCCACTGAGCGTCAGACCCCGTAGAAAAGATCAAAGGATC
TTCTTGAGATCCTTTTTTTCTGCGCGTAATCTGCTGCTTGCAAACAAAAAAACCACCGCTACCAGCGGTG
GTTTGTTTGCCGGATCAAGAGCTACCAACTCTTTTTCCGAAGGTAACTGGCTTCAGCAGAGCGCAGATAC
CAAATACTGTTCTTCTAGTGTAGCCGTAGTTAGGCCACCACTTCAAGAACTCTGTAGCACCGCCTACATA
CCTCGCTCTGCTAATCCTGTTACCAGTGGCTGCTGCCAGTGGCGATAAGTCGTGTCTTACCGGGTTGGAC
TCAAGACGATAGTTACCGGATAAGGCGCAGCGGTCGGGCTGAACGGGGGGTTCGTGCACACAGCCCAGCT
TGGAGCGAACGACCTACACCGAACTGAGATACCTACAGCGTGAGCTATGAGAAAGCGCCACGCTTCCCGA
AGGGAGAAAGGCGGACAGGTATCCGGTAAGCGGCAGGGTCGGAACAGGAGAGCGCACGAGGGAGCTTCCA
GGGGGAAACGCCTGGTATCTTTATAGTCCTGTCGGGTTTCGCCACCTCTGACTTGAGCGTCGATTTTTGT
GATGCTCGTCAGGGGGGCGGAGCCTATGGAAAAACGCCAGCAACGCGGCCTTTTTACGGTTCCTGGCCTT
TTGCTGGCCTTTTGCTCACATGTTCTTTCCTGCGTTATCCCCTGATTCTGTGGATAACCGTATTACCGCC
TTTGAGTGAGCTGATACCGCTCGCCGCAGCCGAACGACCGAGCGCAGCGAGTCAGTGAGCGAGGAAGCGG
AAGAGCGCCCAATACGCAAACCGCCTCTCCCCGCGCGTTGGCCGATTCATTAATGCAGAACGGCTCCGCC
CACTATTAATGAAATTAAAAATTCCAATTTTAAAAAACGCAGCAAGAGAAACATTTGTATGAAAGAATGC
GTAGAAGGAAAGAAAAATGTCGTCGACATGCTGAACAACAAGATTAATATGCCTCCGTGTATAAAAAAAA
TATTGAACGATTTGAAAGAAAACAATGTACCGCGCGGCGGTATGTACAGGAAGAGGTTTATACTAAACTG
TTACATTGCAAACGTGGTTTCGTGTGCCAAGTGTGAAAACCGATGTTTAATCAAGGCTCTGACGCATTTC
TACAACCACGACTCCAAGTGTGTGGGTGAAGTCATGCATCTTTTAATCAAATCCCAAGATGTGTATAAAC
CACCAAACTGCCAAAAAATGAAAACTGTCGACAAGCTCTGTCCGTTTGCTGGCAACTGCAAGGGTCTCAA
TCCTATTTGTAATTATTGAATAATAAAACAATTATAAATGTCAAATTTGTTTTTTATTAACGATACAAAC
CAAACGCAACAAGAACATTTGTAGTATTATCTATAATTGAAAACGCGTAGTTATAATCGCTGAGGTAATA
TTTAAAATCATTTTCAAATGATTCACAGTTAATTTGCGACAATATAATTTTATTTTCACATAAACTAGAC
GCCTTGTCGTCTTCTTCTTCGTATTCCTTCTCTTTTTCATTTTTCTCCTCATAAAAATTAACATAGTTAT
TATCGTATCCATATATGTATCTATCGTATAGAGTAAATTTTTTGTTGTCATAAATATATATGTCTTTTTT
AATGGGGTGTATAGTACCGCTGCGCATAGTTTTTCTGTAATTTACAACAGTGCTATTTTCTGGTAGTTCT
TCGGAGTGTGTTGCTTTAATTATTAAATTTATATAATCAATGAATTTGGGATCGTCGGTTTTGTACAATA
TGTTGCCGGCATAGTACGCAGCTTCTTCTAGTTCAATTACACCATTTTTTAGCAGCACCGGATTAACATA
ACTTTCCAAAATGTTGTACGAACCGTTAAACAAAAACAGTTCACCTCCCTTTTCTATACTATTGTCTGCG
AGCAGTTGTTTGTTGTTAAAAATAACAGCCATTGTAATGAGACGCACAAACTAATATCACAAACTGGAAA
TGTCTATCAATATATAGTTGCTGATATAACTTCGTATAGCATACATTATACGAAGTTATATCATGGAGAT
AATTAAAATGATAACCATCTCGCAAATAAATAAGTATTTTACTGTTTTCGTAACAGTTTTGTAATAAAAA
AACCTATAAATACGGATCTACCATGGGCAGCAGCCACCATCACCATCATCATCATCATCATCACTCCGCG
GGTCTGGAAGTTCTGTTCCAGGGGCCCCATATGGGATCCGAATTCCCATCAACAAGTTTGTACAAAAAAG
CTGAACGAGAAACGTAAAATGATATAAATATCAATATATTAAATTAGATTTTGCATAAAAAACAGACTAC
ATAATACTGTAAAACACAACATATCCAGTCACTATGGCGGCCGCATTAGGCACCCCAGGCTTTACACTTT
ATGCTTCCGGCTCGTATAATGTGTGGATTTTGAGTTAGGATCCGTCGAGATTTTCAGGAGCTAAGGAAGC
TAAAATGGAGAAAAAAATCACTGGATATACCACCGTTGATATATCCCAATGGCATCGTAAAGAACATTTT
GAGGCATTTCAGTCAGTTGCTCAATGTACCTATAACCAGACCGTTCAGCTGGATATTACGGCCTTTTTAA
AGACCGTAAAGAAAAATAAGCACAAGTTTTATCCGGCCTTTATTCACATTCTTGCCCGCCTGATGAATGC
TCATCCGGAATTCCGTATGGCAATGAAAGACGGTGAGCTGGTGATATGGGATAGTGTTCACCCTTGTTAC
ACCGTTTTCCATGAGCAAACTGAAACGTTTTCATCGCTCTGGAGTGAATACCACGACGATTTCCGGCAGT
TTCTACACATATATTCGCAAGATGTGGCGTGTTACGGTGAAAACCTGGCCTATTTCCCTAAAGGGTTTAT
TGAGAATATGTTTTTCGTCTCAGCCAATCCCTGGGTGAGTTTCACCAGTTTTGATTTAAACGTGGCCAAT
ATGGACAACTTCTTCGCCCCCGTTTTCACCATGGGCAAATATTATACGCAAGGCGACAAGGTGCTGATGC
CGCTGGCGATTCAGGTTCATCATGCCGTTTGTGATGGCTTCCATGTCGGCAGAATGCTTAATGAATTACA
ACAGTACTGCGATGAGTGGCAGGGCGGGGCGTAAAGATCTGGATCCGGCTTACTAAAAGCCAGATAACAG
TATGCGTATTTGCGCGCTGATTTTTGCGGTATAAGAATATATACTGATATGTATACCCGAAGTATGTCAA
AAAGAGGTATGCTATGAAGCAGCGTATTACAGTGACAGTTGACAGCGACAGCTATCAGTTGCTCAAGGCA
TATATGATGTCAATATCTCCGGTCTGGTAAGCACAACCATGCAGAATGAAGCCCGTCGTCTGCGTGCCGA
ACGCTGGAAAGCGGAAAATCAGGAAGGGATGGCTGAGGTCGCCCGGTTTATTGAAATGAACGGCTCTTTT
GCTGACGAGAACAGGGGCTGGTGAAATGCAGTTTAAGGTTTACACCTATAAAAGAGAGAGCCGTTATCGT
CTGTTTGTGGATGTACAGAGTGATATTATTGACACGCCCGGGCGACGGATGGTGATCCCCCTGGCCAGTG
CACGTCTGCTGTCAGATAAAGTCTCCCGTGAACTTTACCCGGTGGTGCATATCGGGGATGAAAGCTGGCG
CATGATGACCACCGATATGGCCAGTGTGCCGGTCTCCGTTATCGGGGAAGAAGTGGCTGATCTCAGCCAC
CGCGAAAATGACATCAAAAACGCCATTAACCTGATGTTCTGGGGAATATAAATGTCAGGCTCCCTTATAC
ACAGCCAGTCTGCAGGTCGACCATAGTGACTGGATATGTTGTGTTTTACAGTATTATGTAGTCTGTTTTT
TATGCAAAATCTAATTTAATATATTGATATTTATATCATTTTACGTTTCTCGTTCAGCTTTCTTGTACAA
AGTGGTAGGATCCGAACAAAAACTCATCTCAGAAGAGGATCTGTAAGCTTGATGGGCGGCCGCTTAATTA
ATTGATCCGGGTTATTAGTACATTTATTAAGCGCTAGATTCTGTGCGTTGTTGATTTACAGACAATTGTT
GTACG
Features (pLannotate 1.2.2; 22 found; start..end, strand, type, name):
   1291..1368    -  CDS            P61 (fragment): P78_NPVAC - Experimental evidence at protein level: Swiss-Prot protein existence level 1. Plays a role in the transport of the nucleocapsids from the cytoplasm toward the host nucleus together with the host actin- polymerizing Arp2/3 complex. From Autographa californica nuclear polyhedrosis virus (AcMNPV).
   1370..1421    -  misc_feature   bom (fragment): basis of mobility region from pBR322
   1440..1820    +  rep_origin     M13 ori (sequence partly withheld): M13 bacteriophage origin of replication; arrow indicates direction of (+) strand synthesis
   1896..1945    -  misc_feature   bom (fragment): basis of mobility region from pBR322
   2047..2082    -  CDS            rop (fragment): Rop protein, which maintains plasmids at low copy number; rop
   2177..2281    +  promoter       AmpR promoter: bla
   2282..3142    +  CDS            AmpR: β-lactamase; bla; confers resistance to ampicillin, carbenicillin, and related antibiotics
   3313..3901    +  rep_origin     ori: high-copy-number ColE1/pMB1/pBR322/pUC origin of replication
   4084..4137    +  CDS            lacI (fragment): lac repressor; lacI; The lac repressor binds to the lac operator to inhibit transcription in E. coli. This inhibition can be relieved by adding lactose or isopropyl-β-D-thiogalactopyranoside (IPTG).
   4464..4588    +  CDS            lef2: baculovirus late expression factor 2
   4626..5231    +  CDS            ORF603: baculovirus ORF603 protein
   5295..5328    +  protein_bind   loxP: Cre-mediated recombination occurs in the 8-bp core sequence (GCATACAT). Cre recombinase
   5329..5420    +  promoter       polyhedrin promoter: polh from Autographa californica; promoter for the baculovirus polyhedrin gene
   5453..5470    +  CDS            capTEV™ (fragment): composite tag for in vivo biotinylation, TEV protease cleavage, and 6xHis tagging
   5531..5655    +  protein_bind   attR1: mutant version of attR; recombination site for the Gateway® LR reaction LR Clonase™
   5680..5710    +  promoter       lac UV5 promoter: E. coli lac promoter with an "up" mutation
   5734..5763    +  promoter       cat promoter (fragment): promoter of the E. coli cat gene encoding chloramphenicol acetyltransferase
   5764..6423    +  CDS            CmR: chloramphenicol acetyltransferase; cat; confers resistance to chloramphenicol
   6602..6760    +  CDS            ccdA (fragment): CCDA_ECO57 - Also known as H, letA. Experimental evidence at protein level: Swiss-Prot protein existence level 1. Antitoxin component of a type II toxin-antitoxin (TA) system which inhibits the post-segregational killing (PSK) of plasmid-free cells, also referred to as a plasmid addiction system. Binds to and blocks the activity of CcdB; will also remove bound CcdB protein from the CcdB-GyrA complex by forming a CcdA-CcdB complex, a process termed rejuvenation. Functions as a transcriptional corepressor for the ccdAB operon, repression also requires CcdB (By similarity). From Escherichia coli
   6765..7067    +  CDS            ccdB: CCDB_ECOLI - Also known as G, letB, letD. Experimental evidence at protein level: Swiss-Prot protein existence level 1. Toxic component of a type II toxin-antitoxin (TA) system, functioning in plasmid maintainence. Responsible for the post- segregational killing (PSK) of plasmid-free cells, also referred to as a plasmid addiction system. Half-life of over 2 hours. Cell killing by CcdB is accompanied by filamentation, defects in chromosome and plasmid segregation, defects in cell division, formation of anucleate cells, decreased DNA synthesis and plasmid loss. Interferes with the activity of DN
   7111..7235    -  protein_bind   attR2: mutant version of attR; recombination site for the Gateway® LR reaction LR Clonase™
   7310..1293    +  misc_recomb    baculovirus recombination region (ORF1629) (across the origin): contains part of ORF1629
