[The description below was written by a language model from this plasmid's Addgene catalogue record and pLannotate feature annotations shown in this document.]
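Description:
pAC8_PH-10His-Nter-GWs-Lox (VE5588) is an insect-expression transfer vector derived from pBacPAK8 (Clontech), used to build recombinant baculoviruses by homologous recombination rather than by transposition. In E. coli it is maintained through a high-copy ColE1/pUC-type origin and selected with ampicillin (AmpR/bla); an M13 phage origin is also annotated. The catalogue lists the vector at about 6.9 kb, whereas the sequenced record behind the feature table is 7,374 nt, a discrepancy the record does not explain.

The expression cassette is flanked by AcMNPV sequences: lef2 and ORF603 upstream and an ORF1629 recombination region downstream. These serve as the homology arms that transfer the cassette into the polyhedrin locus of a baculoviral genome. Within these arms, a single loxP site sits immediately upstream of the polyhedrin (PH) very late promoter, which drives an N-terminal 10×His coding sequence; the annotation software detects only a short His-tag-like fragment there. The loxP site offers a handle for Cre-mediated recombination, although the record does not state its intended use.

The tag is followed by a Gateway destination cassette, attR1–CmR–ccdB–attR2, which includes a partial ccdA annotation. An LR reaction with an entry clone replaces the chloramphenicol resistance gene and the ccdB toxin gene with the gene of interest. ccdB counter-selects unrecombined vector in standard strains, and the product is an N-terminally His-tagged open reading frame under PH control. As deposited, the plasmid carries no gene of interest. It belongs to a homologous-recombination toolbox for expressing, screening and producing proteins and multiprotein complexes in the baculovirus system.
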