Addgene plasmid #161806: pAC8_PH-10His-Nter-GWs-Lox (VE5588)
Purpose: Transfer vector for gene expression to generate recombinant baculoviruses by homologous recombination. Contains expression cassette with an N-ter 10 His tag under the pH promoter.
Depositing lab: Arnaud Poterszman. Depositing organization: Institut de Genetique et de Biologie Moleculaire et Cellulaire (IGBMC). Publication: HR-Bac, a toolbox based on homologous recombination for expression, screening and production of multiprotein complexes using the baculovirus expression system. Kolesnikova O, Zachayus A, Pichard S, Osz J, Rochel N, Rossolillo P, Kolb-Cheynel I, Troffer-Charlier N, Compe E, Bensaude O, Berger I, Poterszman A. Sci Rep. 2022 Feb 7;12(1):2030. doi: 10.1038/s41598-021-04715-5. PubMed 35132103.
Backbone
  Vector backbone: pBAcPAK8
  Backbone manufacturer: Clontech
  Total vector size (bp): 6901
  Modifications to backbone: Transfer vector for gene expression to generate recombinant baculoviruses by homologous recombination. Contains expression cassette with an N-ter 10 His tag under the pH promoter. The pAC8_PH-10His-Nter-GWs-Lox (VE5588) is a derivative of pBAcPAK8 (Clontech) for generation of recombinant baculoviruses by homologous recombination. It contains an expression cassette composed of one baculovirus late promoter (PH). This vector bears a 10 His sequence allowing the expression of a N-terminally-tagged protein under the control of the pH promoter. Insertion of DNA sequence is typically performed by Gateway® LR reaction.
  Vector type: Insect Expression
Growth in bacteria
  Bacterial resistance: Ampicillin, 100 μg/mL
  Growth temperature: 37°C
  Growth strain: DH5alpha
  Copy number: High Copy
Gene/Insert
  Gene/Insert name: N-terminal 10His tag
  Promoter: PH
  Tag / fusion protein: 10 His (N terminal on insert)
  Cloning method: Gateway Cloning
  Sequencing primers: 5′ TTATTTATTTGCGAGATGGT
Terms and licenses: Academic/Nonprofit Terms; Industry Terms: Not Available to Industry
How to cite: pAC8_PH-10His-Nter-GWs-Lox (VE5588) was a gift from Arnaud Poterszman (Addgene plasmid # 161806 ; http://n2t.net/addgene:161806 ; RRID:Addgene_161806)
